>Addgene plasmid #200519 | pMC-ME_2a-EGFP-pA ORF-3 without ATG | addgene full sequence | sequence record 394330 | Addgene NGS Result
CCCGGCGGATTTGTCCTACTCAGGAGAGCGTTCACCGACAAACAACAGATAAAACGAAAGGCCCAGTCTT
CCGACTGAGCCTTTCGTTTTATTTGATGCCTGGCAGTTCCCTACTCTCGCGTTAACGCTAGCATGGATGT
TTTCCCAGTCACGACGTTGTAAAACGACGGCCAGTCTTAAGCTCGGGCCCGGTCTCTAGTCCCGCTACAA
ACTTCTCTCTGCTGAAGCAGGCTGGAGACGTGGAGGAGAACCCTGGACCTGTGAGCAAGGGCGAGGAGCT
GTTCACCGGGGTGGTGCCCATCCTGGTCGAGCTGGACGGCGACGTAAACGGCCACAAGTTCAGCGTGTCC
GGCGAGGGCGAGGGCGATGCCACCTACGGCAAGCTGACCCTGAAGTTCATCTGCACCACCGGCAAGCTGC
CCGTGCCCTGGCCCACCCTCGTGACCACCCTGACCTACGGCGTGCAGTGCTTCAGCCGCTACCCCGACCA
CATGAAGCAGCACGACTTCTTCAAGTCCGCCATGCCCGAAGGCTACGTCCAGGAGCGCACCATCTTCTTC
AAGGACGACGGCAACTACAAGACCCGCGCCGAGGTGAAGTTCGAGGGCGACACCCTGGTGAACCGCATCG
AGCTGAAGGGCATCGACTTCAAGGAGGACGGCAACATCCTGGGGCACAAGCTGGAGTACAACTACAACAG
CCACAACGTCTATATCATGGCCGACAAGCAGAAGAACGGCATCAAGGTGAACTTCAAGATCCGCCACAAC
ATCGAGGACGGCAGCGCGCAGCTCGCCGACCACTACCAGCAGAACACCCCCATCGGCGACGGCCCCGTGC
TGCTGCCCGACAACCACTACCTGAGCACCCAGTCCGCCCTGAGCAAAGACCCCAACGAGAAGCGCGATCA
CATGGTCCTGCTGGAGTTCGTGACCGCCGCCGGGATCACTCTCGGCATGGACGAGCTGTACAAGTAAGCT
AGAACTATAGTGAGTCGTATTACGTAGATCCAGACATGATAAGATACATTGATGAGTTTGGACAAACCAC
AACTAGAATGCAGTGAAAAAAATGCTTTATTTGTGAAATTTGTGATGCTATTGCTTTATTTGTAACCATT
ATAAGCTGCAATAAACAAGTTAACAACAACAATTGCATTCATTTTATGTTTCAGGTTCAGGGGGAGGTGT
GGGAGGTTTTTTAATTCCTCAAGAGACCTCTAGACCAGCCAGGACAGAAATGCCTCGACTTCGCTGCTAC
CCAAGGTTGCCGGGTGACGCACACCGTGGAAACGGATGAAGGCACGAACCCAGTGGACATAAGCCTGTTC
GGTTCGTAAGCTGTAATGCAAGTAGCGTATGCGCTCACGCAACTGGTCCAGAACCTTGACCGAACGCAGC
GGTGGTAACGGCGCAGTGGCGGTTTTCATGGCTTGTTATGACTGTTTTTTTGGGGTACAGTCTATGCCTC
GGGCATCCAAGCAGCAAGCGCGTTACGCCGTGGGTCGATGTTTGATGTTATGGAGCAGCAACGATGTTAC
GCAGCAGGGCAGTCGCCCTAAAACAAAGTTAAACATTATGAGGGAAGCGGTGATCGCCGAAGTATCGACT
CAACTATCAGAGGTAGTTGGCGTCATCGAGCGCCATCTCGAACCGACGTTGCTGGCCGTACATTTGTACG
GCTCCGCAGTGGATGGCGGCCTGAAGCCACACAGTGATATTGATTTGCTGGTTACGGTGACCGTAAGGCT
TGATGAAACAACGCGGCGAGCTTTGATCAACGACCTTTTGGAAACTTCGGCTTCCCCTGGAGAGAGCGAG
ATTCTCCGCGCTGTAGAAGTCACCATTGTTGTGCACGACGACATCATTCCGTGGCGTTATCCAGCTAAGC
GCGAACTGCAATTTGGAGAATGGCAGCGCAATGACATTCTTGCAGGTATCTTCGAGCCAGCCACGATCGA
CATTGATCTGGCTATCTTGCTGACAAAAGCAAGAGAACATAGCGTTGCCTTGGTAGGTCCAGCGGCGGAG
GAACTCTTTGATCCGGTTCCTGAACAGGATCTATTTGAGGCGCTAAATGAAACCTTAACGCTATGGAACT
CGCCGCCCGACTGGGCTGGCGATGAGCGAAATGTAGTGCTTACGTTGTCCCGCATTTGGTACAGCGCAGT
AACCGGCAAAATCGCGCCGAAGGATGTCGCTGCCGACTGGGCAATGGAGCGCCTGCCGGCCCAGTATCAG
CCCGTCATACTTGAAGCTAGACAGGCTTATCTTGGACAAGAAGAAGATCGCTTGGCCTCGCGCGCAGATC
AGTTGGAAGAATTTGTCCACTACGTGAAAGGCGAGATCACCAAGGTAGTCGGCAAATAACCCTCGAGCCA
CCCATGACCAAAATCCCTTAACGTGAGTTACGCGTCGTTCCACTGAGCGTCAGACCCCGTAGAAAAGATC
AAAGGATCTTCTTGAGATCCTTTTTTTCTGCGCGTAATCTGCTGCTTGCAAACAAAAAAACCACCGCTAC
CAGCGGTGGTTTGTTTGCCGGATCAAGAGCTACCAACTCTTTTTCCGAAGGTAACTGGCTTCAGCAGAGC
GCAGATACCAAATACTGTTCTTCTAGTGTAGCCGTAGTTAGGCCACCACTTCAAGAACTCTGTAGCACCG
CCTACATACCTCGCTCTGCTAATCCTGTTACCAGTGGCTGCTGCCAGTGGCGATAAGTCGTGTCTTACCG
GGTTGGACTCAAGACGATAGTTACCGGATAAGGCGCAGCGGTCGGGCTGAACGGGGGGTTCGTGCACACA
GCCCAGCTTGGAGCGAACGACCTACACCGAACTGAGATACCTACAGCGTGAGCTATGAGAAAGCGCCACG
CTTCCCGAAGGGAGAAAGGCGGACAGGTATCCGGTAAGCGGCAGGGTCGGAACAGGAGAGCGCACGAGGG
AGCTTCCAGGGGGAAACGCCTGGTATCTTTATAGTCCTGTCGGGTTTCGCCACCTCTGACTTGAGCGTCG
ATTTTTGTGATGCTCGTCAGGGGGGCGGAGCCTATGGAAAAACGCCAGCAACGCGGCCTTTTTACGGTTC
CTGGCCTTTTGCTGGCCTTTTGCTCACATGTTCTTTCCTGCGTTATCCCCTGATTCTGTGGATAACCGTA
TTACCGCCTTTGAGTGAGCTGATACCGCTCGCCGCAGCCGAACGACCGAGCGCAGCGAGTCAGTGAGCGA
GGAAGCGGAAGAGCGCCCAATACGCAAACCGCCTCTCCCCGCGCGTTGGCCGATTCATTAATGCAGCTGG
CACGACAGGTTTCCCGACTGGAAAGCGGGCAGTGAGCGCAACGCAATTAATACGCGTACCGCTAGCCAGG
AAGAGTTTGTAGAAACGCAAAAAGGCCATCCGTCAGGATGGCCTTCTGCTTAGTTTGATGCCTGGCAGTT
TATGGCGGGCGTCCTGCCCGCCACCCTCCGGGCCGTTGCTTCACAACGTTCAAATCCGCT
Features (pLannotate 1.2.2; 11 found; start..end, strand, type, name):
     49..92      +  terminator     rrnB T1 terminator: Escherichia coli rrnB; transcription terminator T1 from the E. coli rrnB gene
    139..175     -  CDS            lacZα (fragment): LacZα fragment of β-galactosidase; lacZ fragment
    261..977     +  CDS            EGFP: the original enhanced GFP (Yang et al., 1996) mammalian codon-optimized
    985..1002    -  promoter       T7 promoter (fragment): promoter for bacteriophage T7 RNA polymerase
   1007..1141    -  polyA_signal   SV40 poly(A) signal: SV40 polyadenylation signal
   1316..1339    +  promoter       Pc promoter (fragment): intI1 (promoter lies within the coding sequence); class 1 integron promoter
   1515..1571    +  CDS            GmR (fragment): gentamycin acetyltransferase; aacC1; confers resistance to gentamycin
   1578..2369    +  CDS            SmR: aminoglycoside adenylyltransferase (Murphy, 1985); aadA; confers resistance to spectinomycin and streptomycin
   2462..3050    +  rep_origin     ori: high-copy-number ColE1/pMB1/pBR322/pUC origin of replication
   3233..3325    +  CDS            lacI (fragment): lac repressor; lacI; The lac repressor binds to the lac operator to inhibit transcription in E. coli. This inhibition can be relieved by adding lactose or isopropyl-β-D-thiogalactopyranoside (IPTG).
   3380..3407    -  terminator     rrnB T2 terminator: transcription terminator T2 from the E. coli rrnB gene
