[The description below was written by a language model from this plasmid's Addgene catalogue record and pLannotate feature annotations shown in this document.]
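Description:
pMC-ME_2a-EGFP-pA ORF-3 without ATG is a 3,490 bp bacterial "middle entry" module for a Golden Gate-style (Mini-Golden) assembly system, built on the pU6a:sgRNA#3 backbone. It is not an expression vector in its own right. It stores a reporter cassette flanked by BsaI type IIS restriction sites, so the cassette can be excised with defined overhangs and ligated in order with other modules into a minicircle donor construct. In E. coli it replicates from a high-copy ColE1/pUC-type origin and is selected with spectinomycin through the aadA (SmR) aminoglycoside adenylyltransferase gene. The short Pc integron promoter and GmR fragments annotated just upstream of aadA appear to be remnants of the resistance cassette's origin. The lacZα and lacI fragments and the rrnB T1 and T2 terminators are likewise backbone elements.

The payload is an EGFP coding sequence lacking its own start codon, preceded according to the record by a 2A self-cleaving peptide and followed by an SV40 polyadenylation signal. The 2A element and the BsaI sites are not called in the feature table, and no promoter drives the cassette. "ORF-3" indicates one of three reading-frame versions, which lets users choose the frame that matches the upstream coding sequence. Once joined in frame to an endogenous gene, the 2A sequence would let EGFP be released as a separate protein from the same transcript, so fluorescence reports expression of the targeted locus. The associated publication concerns knock-in genome editing in zebrafish, which suggests use in building knock-in reporter donors. The record does not name the other modules or target loci.
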