Addgene plasmid #200519: pMC-ME_2a-EGFP-pA ORF-3 without ATG
Purpose: mini circle middle entry plasmid for 2a-eGFP-pA ORF3 (without ATG) with flanking BsaI cut sites
Depositing lab: Junsu Kang. Depositing organization: University of Wisconsin, Madison. Publication: Advancing knock-in approaches for robust genome editing in zebrafish. Rodriguez-Parks A, Beezley EG, Manna S, Silaban I, Almutawa SI, Cao S, Ahmed H, Guyer M, Baker S, Richards MP, Kang J. Biol Open. 2026 Feb 2:bio.062472. doi: 10.1242/bio.062472. PubMed 41630603.
Backbone
  Vector backbone: pU6a:sgRNA#3
  Backbone manufacturer: Addgene #64247
  Total vector size (bp): 3490
  Vector type: Mini-Golden
Growth in bacteria
  Bacterial resistance: Spectinomycin, 50 μg/mL
  Growth temperature: 37°C
  Growth strain: DH5alpha
  Copy number: Unknown
Gene/Insert
  Gene/Insert name: eGFP
Terms and licenses: Academic/Nonprofit Terms; Industry Terms: Not Available to Industry
How to cite: pMC-ME_2a-EGFP-pA ORF-3 without ATG was a gift from Junsu Kang (Addgene plasmid # 200519 ; http://n2t.net/addgene:200519 ; RRID:Addgene_200519)
